>Addgene plasmid #143724 | TFORF0682 | addgene full sequence | sequence record 407885 | Addgene NGS Result
TTAATGTAGTCTTATGCAATACTCTTGTAGTCTTGCAACATGGTAACGATGAGTTAGCAACATGCCTTAC
AAGGAGAGAAAAAGCACCGTGCATGCCGATTGGTGGAAGTAAGGTGGTACGATCGTGCCTTATTAGGAAG
GCAACAGACGGGTCTGACATGGATTGGACGAACCACTGAATTGCCGCATTGCAGAGATATTGTATTTAAG
TGCCTAGCTCGATACATAAACGGGTCTCTCTGGTTAGACCAGATCTGAGCCTGGGAGCTCTCTGGCTAAC
TAGGGAACCCACTGCTTAAGCCTCAATAAAGCTTGCCTTGAGTGCTTCAAGTAGTGTGTGCCCGTCTGTT
GTGTGACTCTGGTAACTAGAGATCCCTCAGACCCTTTTAGTCAGTGTGGAAAATCTCTAGCAGTGGCGCC
CGAACAGGGACTTGAAAGCGAAAGGGAAACCAGAGGAGCTCTCTCGACGCAGGACTCGGCTTGCTGAAGC
GCGCACGGCAAGAGGCGAGGGGCGGCGACTGGTGAGTACGCCAAAAATTTTGACTAGCGGAGGCTAGAAG
GAGAGAGATGGGTGCGAGAGCGTCAGTATTAAGCGGGGGAGAATTAGATCGCGATGGGAAAAAATTCGGT
TAAGGCCAGGGGGAAAGAAAAAATATAAATTAAAACATATAGTATGGGCAAGCAGGGAGCTAGAACGATT
CGCAGTTAATCCTGGCCTGTTAGAAACATCAGAAGGCTGTAGACAAATACTGGGACAGCTACAACCATCC
CTTCAGACAGGATCAGAAGAACTTAGATCATTATATAATACAGTAGCAACCCTCTATTGTGTGCATCAAA
GGATAGAGATAAAAGACACCAAGGAAGCTTTAGACAAGATAGAGGAAGAGCAAAACAAAAGTAAGACCAC
CGCACAGCAAGCGGCCGCTGATCTTCAGACCTGGAGGAGGAGATATGAGGGACAATTGGAGAAGTGAATT
ATATAAATATAAAGTAGTAAAAATTGAACCATTAGGAGTAGCACCCACCAAGGCAAAGAGAAGAGTGGTG
CAGAGAGAAAAAAGAGCAGTGGGAATAGGAGCTTTGTTCCTTGGGTTCTTGGGAGCAGCAGGAAGCACTA
TGGGCGCAGCGTCAATGACGCTGACGGTACAGGCCAGACAATTATTGTCTGGTATAGTGCAGCAGCAGAA
CAATTTGCTGAGGGCTATTGAGGCGCAACAGCATCTGTTGCAACTCACAGTCTGGGGCATCAAGCAGCTC
CAGGCAAGAATCCTGGCTGTGGAAAGATACCTAAAGGATCAACAGCTCCTGGGGATTTGGGGTTGCTCTG
GAAAACTCATTTGCACCACTGCTGTGCCTTGGAATGCTAGTTGGAGTAATAAATCTCTGGAACAGATTTG
GAATCACACGACCTGGATGGAGTGGGACAGAGAAATTAACAATTACACAAGCTTAATACACTCCTTAATT
GAAGAATCGCAAAACCAGCAAGAAAAGAATGAACAAGAATTATTGGAATTAGATAAATGGGCAAGTTTGT
GGAATTGGTTTAACATAACAAATTGGCTGTGGTATATAAAATTATTCATAATGATAGTAGGAGGCTTGGT
AGGTTTAAGAATAGTTTTTGCTGTACTTTCTATAGTGAATAGAGTTAGGCAGGGATATTCACCATTATCG
TTTCAGACCCACCTCCCAACCCCGAGGGGACCCATGCATTGCATCTCAATTAGTCAGCAACCAGGTGTGG
AAAGTCCCCAGGCTCCCCAGCAGGCAGAAGTATGCAAAGCATGCGTCTCAATTAGTCAGCAACCATAGTC
CCGCCCCTAACTCCGCCCATCCCGCCCCTAACTCCGCCCAGTTCCGCCCATTCTCCGCCCCATGGCTGAC
TAATTTTTTTTATTTATGCAGAGGCCGAGGCCGCCTCGGCCTCTGAGCTATTCCAGAAGTAGTGAGGAGG
CTTTTTTGGAGGCCTAGGCTTTTGCAAAAAGCTTTCTAGAGGTACCACCGGAGCTTACCATGACCGAGTA
CAAGCCCACGGTGCGCCTCGCCACCCGCGACGACGTCCCCAGGGCCGTACGCACCCTCGCCGCCGCGTTC
GCCGACTACCCCGCCACGCGCCACACCGTCGATCCGGACCGCCACATCGAGCGGGTCACCGAGCTGCAAG
AACTCTTCCTCACGCGCGTCGGGCTCGACATCGGCAAGGTGTGGGTCGCGGACGACGGCGCCGCCGTGGC
GGTCTGGACCACGCCGGAGAGCGTCGAAGCGGGGGCGGTGTTCGCCGAGATCGGCCCGCGCATGGCCGAG
TTGAGCGGTTCCCGGCTGGCCGCGCAGCAACAGATGGAAGGCCTCCTGGCGCCGCACCGGCCCAAGGAGC
CCGCGTGGTTCCTGGCCACCGTCGGCGTCTCGCCCGACCACCAGGGCAAGGGTCTGGGCAGCGCCGTCGT
GCTCCCCGGAGTGGAGGCGGCCGAGCGCGCCGGGGTGCCCGCCTTCCTGGAGACCTCCGCGCCCCGCAAC
CTCCCCTTCTACGAGCGGCTCGGCTTCACCGTCACCGCCGACGTCGAGGTGCCCGAAGGACCGCGCACCT
GGTGCATGACCCGCAAGCCCGGTGCCAGTTAACGAATTCTAGATCTTGAGACAAATGGCAGTATTCATCC
ACAATTTTAAAAGAAAAGGGGGGATTGGGGGGTACAGTGCAGGGGAAAGAATAGTAGACATAATAGCAAC
AGACATACAAACTAAAGAATTACAAAAACAAATTACAAAAATTCAAAATTTTCGGGTTTATTACAGGGAC
AGCAGAGATCCACTTTGGCGCCGGCTCGAGGCCTGCAGGTGCAAAGATGGATAAAGTTTTAAACAGAGAG
GAATCTTTGCAGCTAATGGACCTTCTAGGTCTTGAAAGGAGTGGGAATTGGCTCCGGTGCCCGTCAGTGG
GCAGAGCGCACATCGCCCACAGTCCCCGAGAAGTTGGGGGGAGGGGTCGGCAATTGAACCGGTGCCTAGA
GAAGGTGGCGCGGGGTAAACTGGGAAAGTGATGTCGTGTACTGGCTCCGCCTTTTTCCCGAGGGTGGGGG
AGAACCGTATATAAGTGCAGTAGTCGCCGTGAACGTTCTTTTTCGCAACGGGTTTGCCGCCAGAACACAG
GTAAGTGCCGTGTGTGGTTCCCGCGGGCCTGGCCTCTTTACGGGTTATGGCCCTTGCGTGCCTTGAATTA
CTTCCACCTGGCTGCAGTACGTGATTCTTGATCCCGAGCTTCGGGTTGGAAGTGGGTGGGAGAGTTCGAG
GCCTTGCGCTTAAGGAGCCCCTTCGCCTCGTGCTTGAGTTGAGGCCTGGCCTGGGCGCTGGGGCCGCCGC
GTGCGAATCTGGTGGCACCTTCGCGCCTGTCTCGCTGCTTTCGATAAGTCTCTAGCCATTTAAAATTTTT
GATGACCTGCTGCGACGCTTTTTTTCTGGCAAGATAGTCTTGTAAATGCGGGCCAAGATCTGCACACTGG
TATTTCGGTTTTTGGGGCCGCGGGCGGCGACGGGGCCCGTGCGTCCCAGCGCACATGTTCGGCGAGGCGG
GGCCTGCGAGCGCGGCCACCGAGAATCGGACGGGGGTAGTCTCAAGCTGGCCGGCCTGCTCTGGTGCCTG
GCCTCGCGCCGCCGTGTATCGCCCCGCCCTGGGCGGCAAGGCTGGCCCGGTCGGCACCAGTTGCGTGAGC
GGAAAGATGGCCGCTTCCCGGCCCTGCTGCAGGGAGCTCAAAATGGAGGACGCGGCGCTCGGGAGAGCGG
GCGGGTGAGTCACCCACACAAAGGAAAAGGGCCTTTCCGTCCTCAGCCGTCGCTTCATGTGACTCCACGG
AGTACCGGGCGCCGTCCAGGCACCTCGATTAGTTCTCGAGCTTTTGGAGTACGTCGTCTTTAGGTTGGGG
GGAGGGGTTTTATGCGATGGAGTTTCCCCACACTGAGTGGGTGGAGACTGAAGTTAGGCCAGCTTGGCAC
TTGATGTAATTCTCCTTGGAATTTGCCCTTTTTGAGTTTGGATCTTGGTTCATTCTCAAGCCTCAGACAG
TGGTTCAAAGTTTTTTTCTTCCATTTCAGGTGTCGTGAGGCTAGCACCGCCACCATGGCTGAAGATGGGA
GCGAAGAGATCATGTTCATCTGGTGTGAAGACTGCAGCCAGTACCACGACTCCGAATGTCCCGAGCTGGG
CCCAGTGGTCATGGTCAAAGACTCCTTTGTGTTAAGCAGGGCAAGGTCATCCCTTCCTCCCAACTTGGAG
ATCAGACGACTGGAAGATGGAGCCGAGGGGGTGTTCGCCATCACTCAGCTCGTCAAGCGGACACAGTTCG
GTCCCTTTGAGTCCAGGAGGGTCGCCAAATGGGAAAAGGAGTCTGCATTTCCCCTGAAGGTGTTCCAGAA
GGACGGGCACCCCGTGTGCTTCGACACCTCCAACGAGGATGACTGCAACTGGATGATGCTGGTGCGGCCA
GCGGCGGAGGCCGAGCACCAGAACCTGACGGCCTACCAGCACGGCAGCGACGTGTACTTCACCACCTCCA
GAGACATCCCCCCGGGTACCGAGCTGCGCGTGTGGTATGCGGCCTTCTATGCCAAGAAGATGGACAAGCC
CATGCTGAAGCAGGCCGGCTCTGGCGTCCACGCTGCAGGCACCCCAGAAAACAGCGCCCCCGTGGAGTCG
GAGCCCAGCCAGTGGGCGTGTAAAGTGTGTTCTGCCACCTTCCTGGAGCTGCAGCTCCTCAATGAACATC
TGTTGGGCCACTTAGAACAAGCCAAAAGCCTTCCTCCAGGCAGCCAAAGCGAGGCAGCAGCTCCCGAGAA
GGAGCAGGACACACCCCGGGGGGAACCCCCTGCAGTGCCCGAGAGCGAGAATGTTGCCACCAAAGAACAG
AAGAAAAAGCCTCGAAGGGGGAGAAAACCCAAAGTGTCCAAAGCTGAGCAGCCTCTAGTCATCGTGGAAG
ACAAGGAACCCACAGAGCAAGTGGCAGAGATCATTACCGAGGTCCCTCCGGATGAGCCTGTGAGTGCAAC
GCCAGATGAGCGGATCATGGAGCTGGTTCTGGGGAAGCTGGCCACCACCACCACTGACACCAGCTCGGTT
CCAAAGTTCACCCATCATCAGAATAACACCATCACGCTCAAGAGGAGCTTAATTCTCTCAAGCAGACACG
GCATCCGGCGCAAGCTCATCAAACAGCTCGGGGAGCACAAGCGGGTTTACCAGTGCAATATCTGCAGCAA
GATCTTCCAGAACAGCAGCAACCTGAGCAGGCACGTGCGCTCGCATGGTGACAAGCTGTTTAAGTGCGAA
GAGTGTGCAAAATTGTTCAGCCGCAAAGAGAGCCTAAAGCAGCACGTTTCCTACAAGCACAGCAGGAACG
AGGTGGACGGCGAGTACAGGTACCGCTGCGGCACTTGTGAGAAGACCTTCCGCATCGAGAGCGCGCTGGA
GTTCCACAACTGCAGGACAGATGACAAGACGTTCCAATGTGAGATGTGTTTCAGATTCTTCTCCACCAAC
AGCAACCTCTCCAAGCACAAGAAGAAGCACGGCGACAAGAAGTTTGCCTGTGAGGTCTGCAGCAAGATGT
TCTACCGCAAGGACGTCATGCTGGACCACCAGCGCCGGCACCTGGAAGGAGTGCGGCGAGTGAAGCGAGA
GGACCTGGAGGCCGGTGGGGAGAACCTGGTCCGTTACAAGAAGGAGCCTTCCGGGTGCCCGGTGTGTGGC
AAGGTGTTCTCCTGCCGGAGCAATATGAACAAGCACCTGCTCACCCACGGCGACAAGAAGTACACCTGCG
AGATCTGCGGGCGCAAGTTCTTCCGCGTGGATGTGCTCAGGGACCACATCCATGTCCACTTCAAGGACAT
CGCGTTGATGGATGACCACCAGAGGGAAGAGTTTATCGGCAAGATCGGGATCTCCTCGGAAGAAAACGAT
GACAATTCTGACGAGAGCGCAGACTCGGAGCCTCACAAGTACAGCTGCAAGCGGTGCCAGCTCACCTTCG
GCCGGGGGAAGGAGTACCTGAAGCACATCATGGAGGTGCACAAGGAGAAGGGCTATGGCTGCAGCATCTG
CAACCGGCGCTTTGCACTGAAGGCCACCTACCACGCCCACATGGTCATCCACCGTGAAAACCTGCCGGAC
CCCAACGTGCAGAAGTACATCCACCCCTGCGAGATCTGCGGGCGGATCTTCAACAGCATCGGGAACCTGG
AGCGCCACAAGCTCATCCACACAGGTGTGAAGAGCCACGCCTGCGAGCAGTGTGGGAAGTCCTTTGCCAG
GAAGGACATGCTGAAGGAGCACATGCGTGTGCACGACAATGTCCGCGAGTACCTGTGTGCCGAGTGTGGG
AAAGGCATGAAGACCAAGCACGCGCTGCGCCACCACATGAAGCTGCACAAGGGCATCAAGGAGTACGAGT
GCAAGGAGTGCCACCGCAGGTTCGCGCAGAAGGTCAACATGCTCAAGCACTGCAAGCGGCACACGGGGAT
TAAAGATTTCATGTGTGAATTGTGTGGGAAGACATTCAGCGAGAGGAACACCATGGAGACCCACAAGCTC
ATCCACACAGTGGGCAAGCAGTGGACGTGCTCCGTGTGCGACAAGAAGTACGTGACCGAGTACATGCTGC
AGAAGCACGTTCAGCTCACACACGACAAGGTGGAGGCGCAGAGCTGCCAGCTGTGCGGGACCAAGGTGTC
CACCAGGGCCTCCATGAGCCGACACATGCGGCGCAAGCACCCCGAGGTGCTCGCGGTGAGGATCGATGAC
CTGGACCACCTCCCGGAGACCACCACCATCGACGCCTCCTCCATTGGCATCGTCCAGCCTGAGCTGACTC
TGGAGCAGGAGGATTTGGCCGAAGGGAAGCACGGGAAAGCTGCCAAGCGAAGTCACAAGAGAAAGCAGAA
GCCAGAAGAGGAGGCGGGTGCTCCGGTGCCCGAGGACGCCACCTTCAGCGAATACTCAGAGAAAGAGACG
GAGTTCACAGGCAGTGTAGGCGACGAGACCAATTCCGCAGTACAGAGCATTCAGCAGGTAGTGGTGACCC
TGGGTGACCCAAATGTGACCACACCATCGAGCTCAGTCGGCTTAACCAACATCACCGTGACCCCCATCAC
CACTGCGGCCGCGACTCAGTTTACCAATCTCCAGCCGGTGGCCGTGGGGCACCTTACCACCCCTGAACGC
CAGTTACAGCTGGACAACTCAATCCTGACCGTGACCTTTGATACCGTCAGCGGCTCTGCCATGTTGCACA
ACCGCCAAAATGACGTCCAGATCCACCCCCAGCCGGAAGCCTCGAACCCACAGTCTGTGGCCCATTTCAT
CAACCTGACGACCCTGGTCAACTCCATCACGCCCCTGGGGAGCCAGCTTAGTGACCAGCACCCGCTCACG
TGGCGGGCAGTGCCCCAGACTGACGTCTTGCCACCCTCGCAGCCGCAGGCACCCCCACAGCAGGCGGCCC
AGCCCCAGGTGCAGGCGGAGCAGCAGCAGCAGCAGATGTACAGCTACTAGTAATGAACTAGTCCGTAACT
TGAAAGTATTTCGATTTCTTGGCTTTATATATCTTGTGGAAAGGACGAACGAGCCCTGCGATGTCGAGTA
TAACGCGTTAAGTCGACAATCAACCTCTGGATTACAAAATTTGTGAAAGATTGACTGGTATTCTTAACTA
TGTTGCTCCTTTTACGCTATGTGGATACGCTGCTTTAATGCCTTTGTATCATGCTATTGCTTCCCGTATG
GCTTTCATTTTCTCCTCCTTGTATAAATCCTGGTTGCTGTCTCTTTATGAGGAGTTGTGGCCCGTTGTCA
GGCAACGTGGCGTGGTGTGCACTGTGTTTGCTGACGCAACCCCCACTGGTTGGGGCATTGCCACCACCTG
TCAGCTCCTTTCCGGGACTTTCGCTTTCCCCCTCCCTATTGCCACGGCGGAACTCATCGCCGCCTGCCTT
GCCCGCTGCTGGACAGGGGCTCGGCTGTTGGGCACTGACAATTCCGTGGTGTTGTCGGGGAAATCATCGT
CCTTTCCTTGGCTGCTCGCCTGTGTTGCCACCTGGATTCTGCGCGGGACGTCCTTCTGCTACGTCCCTTC
GGCCCTCAATCCAGCGGACCTTCCTTCCCGCGGCCTGCTGCCGGCTCTGCGGCCTCTTCCGCGTCTTCGC
CTTCGCCCTCAGACGAGTCGGATCTCCCTTTGGGCCGCCTCCCCGCGTCGACTTTAAGACCAATGACTTA
CAAGGCAGCTGTAGATCTTAGCCACTTTTTAAAAGAAAAGGGGGGACTGGAAGGGCTAATTCACTCCCAA
CGAAGACAAGATCTGCTTTTTGCTTGTACTGGGTCTCTCTGGTTAGACCAGATCTGAGCCTGGGAGCTCT
CTGGCTAACTAGGGAACCCACTGCTTAAGCCTCAATAAAGCTTGCCTTGAGTGCTTCAAGTAGTGTGTGC
CCGTCTGTTGTGTGACTCTGGTAACTAGAGATCCCTCAGACCCTTTTAGTCAGTGTGGAAAATCTCTAGC
AGTACGTATAGTAGTTCATGTCATCTTATTATTCAGTATTTATAACTTGCAAAGAAATGAATATCAGAGA
GTGAGAGGAACTTGTTTATTGCAGCTTATAATGGTTACAAATAAAGCAATAGCATCACAAATTTCACAAA
TAAAGCATTTTTTTCACTGCATTCTAGTTGTGGTTTGTCCAAACTCATCAATGTATCTTATCATGTCTGG
CTCTAGCTATCCCGCCCCTAACTCCGCCCATCCCGCCCCTAACTCCGCCCAGTTCCGCCCATTCTCCGCC
CCATGGCTGACTAATTTTTTTTATTTATGCAGAGGCCGAGGCCGCCTCGGCCTCTGAGCTATTCCAGAAG
TAGTGAGGAGGCTTTTTTGGAGGCCTAGGGACGTACCCAATTCGCCCTATAGTGAGTCGTATTACGCGCG
CTCACTGGCCGTCGTTTTACAACGTCGTGACTGGGAAAACCCTGGCGTTACCCAACTTAATCGCCTTGCA
GCACATCCCCCTTTCGCCAGCTGGCGTAATAGCGAAGAGGCCCGCACCGATCGCCCTTCCCAACAGTTGC
GCAGCCTGAATGGCGAATGGG
[124 nt withheld, positions 9122-9245]
C
[91 nt withheld, positions 9247-9337]
A
[49 nt withheld, positions 9339-9387]
CCTTTGACGTTGGAGTCCACGTTCTTT
[37 nt withheld, positions 9415-9451]
ACCCTATCTCGGTCTATTCTTTTGATTTATAAGGGATTTTGCCGATTTCGGCCTATTGGTTAAAAAATGA
GCTGATTTAACAAAAATTTAACGCGAATTTTAACAAAATATTAACGCTTACAATTTAGGTGGCACTTTTC
GGGGAAATGTGCGCGGAACCCCTATTTGTTTATTTTTCTAAATACATTCAAATATGTATCCGCTCATGAG
ACAATAACCCTGATAAATGCTTCAATAATATTGAAAAAGGAAGAGTATGAGTATTCAACATTTCCGTGTC
GCCCTTATTCCCTTTTTTGCGGCATTTTGCCTTCCTGTTTTTGCTCACCCAGAAACGCTGGTGAAAGTAA
AAGATGCTGAAGATCAGTTGGGTGCACGAGTGGGTTACATCGAACTGGATCTCAACAGCGGTAAGATCCT
TGAGAGTTTTCGCCCCGAAGAACGTTTTCCAATGATGAGCACTTTTAAAGTTCTGCTATGTGGCGCGGTA
TTATCCCGTATTGACGCCGGGCAAGAGCAACTCGGTCGCCGCATACACTATTCTCAGAATGACTTGGTTG
AGTACTCACCAGTCACAGAAAAGCATCTTACGGATGGCATGACAGTAAGAGAATTATGCAGTGCTGCCAT
AACCATGAGTGATAACACTGCGGCCAACTTACTTCTGACAACGATCGGAGGACCGAAGGAGCTAACCGCT
TTTTTGCACAACATGGGGGATCATGTAACTCGCCTTGATCGTTGGGAACCGGAGCTGAATGAAGCCATAC
CAAACGACGAGCGTGACACCACGATGCCTGTAGCAATGGCAACAACGTTGCGCAAACTATTAACTGGCGA
ACTACTTACTCTAGCTTCCCGGCAACAATTAATAGACTGGATGGAGGCGGATAAAGTTGCAGGACCACTT
CTGCGCTCGGCCCTTCCGGCTGGCTGGTTTATTGCTGATAAATCTGGAGCCGGTGAGCGTGGGTCTCGCG
GTATCATTGCAGCACTGGGGCCAGATGGTAAGCCCTCCCGTATCGTAGTTATCTACACGACGGGGAGTCA
GGCAACTATGGATGAACGAAATAGACAGATCGCTGAGATAGGTGCCTCACTGATTAAGCATTGGTAACTG
TCAGACCAAGTTTACTCATATATACTTTAGATTGATTTAAAACTTCATTTTTAATTTAAAAGGATCTAGG
TGAAGATCCTTTTTGATAATCTCATGACCAAAATCCCTTAACGTGAGTTTTCGTTCCACTGAGCGTCAGA
CCCCGTAGAAAAGATCAAAGGATCTTCTTGAGATCCTTTTTTTCTGCGCGTAATCTGCTGCTTGCAAACA
AAAAAACCACCGCTACCAGCGGTGGTTTGTTTGCCGGATCAAGAGCTACCAACTCTTTTTCCGAAGGTAA
CTGGCTTCAGCAGAGCGCAGATACCAAATACTGTTCTTCTAGTGTAGCCGTAGTTAGGCCACCACTTCAA
GAACTCTGTAGCACCGCCTACATACCTCGCTCTGCTAATCCTGTTACCAGTGGCTGCTGCCAGTGGCGAT
AAGTCGTGTCTTACCGGGTTGGACTCAAGACGATAGTTACCGGATAAGGCGCAGCGGTCGGGCTGAACGG
GGGGTTCGTGCACACAGCCCAGCTTGGAGCGAACGACCTACACCGAACTGAGATACCTACAGCGTGAGCT
ATGAGAAAGCGCCACGCTTCCCGAAGGGAGAAAGGCGGACAGGTATCCGGTAAGCGGCAGGGTCGGAACA
GGAGAGCGCACGAGGGAGCTTCCAGGGGGAAACGCCTGGTATCTTTATAGTCCTGTCGGGTTTCGCCACC
TCTGACTTGAGCGTCGATTTTTGTGATGCTCGTCAGGGGGGCGGAGCCTATGGAAAAACGCCAGCAACGC
GGCCTTTTTACGGTTCCTGGCCTTTTGCTGGCCTTTTGCTCACATGTTCTTTCCTGCGTTATCCCCTGAT
TCTGTGGATAACCGTATTACCGCCTTTGAGTGAGCTGATACCGCTCGCCGCAGCCGAACGACCGAGCGCA
GCGAGTCAGTGAGCGAGGAAGCGGAAGAGCGCCCAATACGCAAACCGCCTCTCCCCGCGCGTTGGCCGAT
TCATTAATGCAGCTGGCACGACAGGTTTCCCGACTGGAAAGCGGGCAGTGAGCGCAACGCAATTAATGTG
AGTTAGCTCACTCATTAGGCACCCCAGGCTTTACACTTTATGCTTCCGGCTCGTATGTTGTGTGGAATTG
TGAGCGGATAACAATTTCACACAGGAAACAGCTATGACCATGATTACGCCAAGCGCGCAATTAACCCTCA
CTAAAGGGAACAAAAGCTGGAGCTGCAAGC
Features (pLannotate 1.2.2; 31 found; start..end, strand, type, name):
      5..231     +  promoter       RSV promoter: Rous sarcoma virus enhancer/promoter
    232..412     +  LTR            5' LTR (truncated): truncated 5' long terminal repeat (LTR) from HIV-1
    459..584     +  misc_feature   HIV-1 Ψ: packaging signal of human immunodeficiency virus type 1
    568..931     +  CDS            HIV-1 gag (fragment): gag protein from human immunodeficiency virus 1; gag
   1077..1310    +  misc_feature   RRE: The Rev response element (RRE) of HIV-1 allows for Rev-dependent mRNA export from the nucleus to the cytoplasm.
   1687..1713    +  CDS            Rev (fragment): human immunodeficiency virus 1 (HIV-1) Rev protein; rev; enhances nuclear export of unspliced and incompletely spliced viral mRNAs
   1720..1743    +  promoter       SV40 promoter (fragment): SV40 early promoter
   1744..1815    +  promoter       SV40 promoter (fragment): SV40 enhancer and early promoter
   1839..1974    +  rep_origin     SV40 ori: SV40 origin of replication
   2020..2616    +  CDS            PuroR (fragment): puromycin N-acetyltransferase; pac from Streptomyces; confers resistance to puromycin
   2665..2782    +  misc_feature   cPPT/CTS: central polypurine tract and central termination sequence of HIV-1
   2847..2913    +  CDS            small t antigen (fragment): SV40 (simian virus 40) small t antigen
   2920..4098    +  promoter       EF-1α promoter: strong constitutive promoter for human elongation factor EF-1α
   4094..7537    +  CDS            Prdm15: PRD15_MOUSE - Experimental evidence at protein level: Swiss-Prot protein existence level 1. Sequence-specific DNA-binding transcriptional regulator. Plays a role as a molecular node in a transcriptional network regulating embryonic development and cell fate decision. Stimulates the expression of upstream key transcriptional activators and repressors of the Wnt/beta-catenin and MAPK/ERK pathways, respectively, that are essential for naive pluripotency and self-renewal maintenance of embryonic stem cells (ESCs). Specifically promotes SPRY1 and RSPO1 transcription activation through recognition a
   7553..7606    +  promoter       U6 promoter (fragment): RNA polymerase III promoter for human U6 snRNA
   7648..8236    +  misc_feature   WPRE: woodchuck hepatitis virus posttranscriptional regulatory element
   8287..8306    +  misc_feature   cPPT/CTS (fragment): central polypurine tract and central termination sequence of HIV-1
   8308..8541    +  LTR            3' LTR (ΔU3): self-inactivating 3' long terminal repeat (LTR) from HIV-1
   8619..8740    +  polyA_signal   SV40 poly(A) signal: SV40 polyadenylation signal
   8780..8915    +  rep_origin     SV40 ori: SV40 origin of replication
   8936..8954    -  promoter       T7 promoter: promoter for bacteriophage T7 RNA polymerase
   8962..9117    +  CDS            lacZα (fragment): LacZα fragment of β-galactosidase; lacZ fragment
   9122..9550    +  rep_origin     f1 ori (sequence partly withheld): f1 bacteriophage origin of replication; arrow indicates direction of (+) strand synthesis
   9603..9707    +  promoter       AmpR promoter: bla
   9708..10568   +  CDS            AmpR: β-lactamase; bla; confers resistance to ampicillin, carbenicillin, and related antibiotics
  10739..11327   +  rep_origin     ori: high-copy-number ColE1/pMB1/pBR322/pUC origin of replication
  11510..11602   +  CDS            lacI (fragment): lac repressor; lacI; The lac repressor binds to the lac operator to inhibit transcription in E. coli. This inhibition can be relieved by adding lactose or isopropyl-β-D-thiogalactopyranoside (IPTG).
  11615..11636   +  protein_bind   CAP binding site: CAP binding activates transcription in the presence of cAMP. E. coli catabolite activator protein
  11651..11681   +  promoter       lac promoter: promoter for the E. coli lac operon
  11685..11707   +  protein_bind   lac operator (fragment): The lac repressor binds to the lac operator to inhibit transcription in E. coli. This inhibition can be relieved by adding lactose or isopropyl-β-D-thiogalactopyranoside (IPTG). lac repressor encoded by lacI
  11750..11768   +  promoter       T3 promoter: promoter for bacteriophage T3 RNA polymerase
