[The description below was written by a language model from this plasmid's Addgene catalogue record and pLannotate feature annotations shown in this document.]
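Description:
TFORF0682 is a third-generation-style, self-inactivating lentiviral expression plasmid built on the pLX_TRC317 backbone. It belongs to a barcoded library of transcription factor open reading frames and carries human PRDM15 (also known as PFM15, ZNF298 or C21orf83). It is maintained in E. coli as a high-copy plasmid through a ColE1/pUC-type origin with ampicillin selection (AmpR under its own bla promoter). An f1 origin and remnants of a lac/T7/T3 cloning region are also present. The depositor warns that recombination can occur, as is common for LTR-containing plasmids, and advises checking several colonies.

The viral cassette starts with an RSV promoter fused to a truncated HIV-1 5' LTR, which drives genomic RNA production in packaging cells. This is followed by the Ψ packaging signal with a partial gag sequence, the RRE for Rev-dependent export, and a cPPT/CTS element. Within the transfer region, an SV40 early promoter/origin drives the puromycin N-acetyltransferase gene for selecting transduced mammalian cells. A separate EF-1α promoter then drives constitutive expression of the synthesized PRDM15 ORF. The annotation tool matched this ORF to the mouse Prdm15 protein entry, but the catalogue lists the insert as human. A WPRE downstream of the ORF enhances transcript expression, and the cassette ends with a ΔU3 3' LTR and an SV40 poly(A) signal.

According to the record, each library member has a unique 24-bp barcode, though it is not annotated in the feature table. The barcode allows the overexpressed factor to be identified in pooled screens, such as those on directed differentiation.
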