Addgene plasmid #143724: TFORF0682
Purpose: Lentiviral vector for overexpressing transcription factor ORFs with unique 24-bp barcodes. Barcodes facilitate identification of transcription factors in pooled screens.
Depositing lab: Feng Zhang. Depositing organization: Broad Institute. Publication: A transcription factor atlas of directed differentiation. Joung J, Ma S, Tay T, Geiger-Schuller KR, Kirchgatterer PC, Verdine VK, Guo B, Arias-Garcia MA, Allen WE, Singh A, Kuksenko O, Abudayyeh OO, Gootenberg JS, Fu Z, Macrae RK, Buenrostro JD, Regev A, Zhang F. Cell. 2023 Jan 5;186(1):209-229.e26. doi: 10.1016/j.cell.2022.11.026. PubMed 36608654.
Backbone
  Vector backbone: pLX_TRC317
  Backbone manufacturer: Broad Institute Genetic Perturbation Platform
  Backbone size w/o insert (bp): 8264
  Vector type: Mammalian Expression, Lentiviral
  Selectable markers: Puromycin
Growth in bacteria
  Bacterial resistance: Ampicillin, 100 μg/mL
  Growth temperature: 37°C
  Growth strain: NEB Stable
  Copy number: High Copy
Gene/Insert
  Gene/Insert name: PRDM15
  Species: H. sapiens (human)
  Insert size (bp): 3527
  Entrez Gene: PRDM15 (a.k.a. PFM15, ZNF298, C21orf83)
  Promoter: EF1a
  Cloning method: Unknown
  Sequencing primers: 5′ GGGTGGAGACTGAAGTTAGGCCAG; 3′ CACATAGCGTAAAAGGAGCAACATAG
Terms and licenses: Academic/Nonprofit Terms; Industry Terms: Not Available to Industry
Depositor comments: XM_017028426,XM_017028425,ENST00000447016,ENST00000447207 . The transcription factor ORF portion of this plasmid was synthesized by Genewiz. Please test multiple small colonies in case of plasmid recombination. To make this collection available in a timely manner, a portion of this collection was not fully sequenced by Addgene. If an Addgene verified full plasmid sequence is not available, please contact us prior to placing an order to request the full sequence.
How to cite: TFORF0682 was a gift from Feng Zhang (Addgene plasmid # 143724 ; http://n2t.net/addgene:143724 ; RRID:Addgene_143724)
