>Addgene plasmid #143724 | TFORF0682 | depositor partial sequence | sequence record 283302 | Insert
ACCGCCACCATGGCTGAAGATGGGAGCGAAGAGATCATGTTCATCTGGTGTGAAGACTGCAGCCAGTACC
ACGACTCCGAATGTCCCGAGCTGGGCCCAGTGGTCATGGTCAAAGACTCCTTTGTGTTAAGCAGGGCAAG
GTCATCCCTTCCTCCCAACTTGGAGATCAGACGACTGGAAGATGGAGCCGAGGGGGTGTTCGCCATCACT
CAGCTCGTCAAGCGGACACAGTTCGGTCCCTTTGAGTCCAGGAGGGTCGCCAAATGGGAAAAGGAGTCTG
CATTTCCCCTGAAGGTGTTCCAGAAGGACGGGCACCCCGTGTGCTTCGACACCTCCAACGAGGATGACTG
CAACTGGATGATGCTGGTGCGGCCAGCGGCGGAGGCCGAGCACCAGAACCTGACGGCCTACCAGCACGGC
AGCGACGTGTACTTCACCACCTCCAGAGACATCCCCCCGGGTACCGAGCTGCGCGTGTGGTATGCGGCCT
TCTATGCCAAGAAGATGGACAAGCCCATGCTGAAGCAGGCCGGCTCTGGCGTCCACGCTGCAGGCACCCC
AGAAAACAGCGCCCCCGTGGAGTCGGAGCCCAGCCAGTGGGCGTGTAAAGTGTGTTCTGCCACCTTCCTG
GAGCTGCAGCTCCTCAATGAACATCTGTTGGGCCACTTAGAACAAGCCAAAAGCCTTCCTCCAGGCAGCC
AAAGCGAGGCAGCAGCTCCCGAGAAGGAGCAGGACACACCCCGGGGGGAACCCCCTGCAGTGCCCGAGAG
CGAGAATGTTGCCACCAAAGAACAGAAGAAAAAGCCTCGAAGGGGGAGAAAACCCAAAGTGTCCAAAGCT
GAGCAGCCTCTAGTCATCGTGGAAGACAAGGAACCCACAGAGCAAGTGGCAGAGATCATTACCGAGGTCC
CTCCGGATGAGCCTGTGAGTGCAACGCCAGATGAGCGGATCATGGAGCTGGTTCTGGGGAAGCTGGCCAC
CACCACCACTGACACCAGCTCGGTTCCAAAGTTCACCCATCATCAGAATAACACCATCACGCTCAAGAGG
AGCTTAATTCTCTCAAGCAGACACGGCATCCGGCGCAAGCTCATCAAACAGCTCGGGGAGCACAAGCGGG
TTTACCAGTGCAATATCTGCAGCAAGATCTTCCAGAACAGCAGCAACCTGAGCAGGCACGTGCGCTCGCA
TGGTGACAAGCTGTTTAAGTGCGAAGAGTGTGCAAAATTGTTCAGCCGCAAAGAGAGCCTAAAGCAGCAC
GTTTCCTACAAGCACAGCAGGAACGAGGTGGACGGCGAGTACAGGTACCGCTGCGGCACTTGTGAGAAGA
CCTTCCGCATCGAGAGCGCGCTGGAGTTCCACAACTGCAGGACAGATGACAAGACGTTCCAATGTGAGAT
GTGTTTCAGATTCTTCTCCACCAACAGCAACCTCTCCAAGCACAAGAAGAAGCACGGCGACAAGAAGTTT
GCCTGTGAGGTCTGCAGCAAGATGTTCTACCGCAAGGACGTCATGCTGGACCACCAGCGCCGGCACCTGG
AAGGAGTGCGGCGAGTGAAGCGAGAGGACCTGGAGGCCGGTGGGGAGAACCTGGTCCGTTACAAGAAGGA
GCCTTCCGGGTGCCCGGTGTGTGGCAAGGTGTTCTCCTGCCGGAGCAATATGAACAAGCACCTGCTCACC
CACGGCGACAAGAAGTACACCTGCGAGATCTGCGGGCGCAAGTTCTTCCGCGTGGATGTGCTCAGGGACC
ACATCCATGTCCACTTCAAGGACATCGCGTTGATGGATGACCACCAGAGGGAAGAGTTTATCGGCAAGAT
CGGGATCTCCTCGGAAGAAAACGATGACAATTCTGACGAGAGCGCAGACTCGGAGCCTCACAAGTACAGC
TGCAAGCGGTGCCAGCTCACCTTCGGCCGGGGGAAGGAGTACCTGAAGCACATCATGGAGGTGCACAAGG
AGAAGGGCTATGGCTGCAGCATCTGCAACCGGCGCTTTGCACTGAAGGCCACCTACCACGCCCACATGGT
CATCCACCGTGAAAACCTGCCGGACCCCAACGTGCAGAAGTACATCCACCCCTGCGAGATCTGCGGGCGG
ATCTTCAACAGCATCGGGAACCTGGAGCGCCACAAGCTCATCCACACAGGTGTGAAGAGCCACGCCTGCG
AGCAGTGTGGGAAGTCCTTTGCCAGGAAGGACATGCTGAAGGAGCACATGCGTGTGCACGACAATGTCCG
CGAGTACCTGTGTGCCGAGTGTGGGAAAGGCATGAAGACCAAGCACGCGCTGCGCCACCACATGAAGCTG
CACAAGGGCATCAAGGAGTACGAGTGCAAGGAGTGCCACCGCAGGTTCGCGCAGAAGGTCAACATGCTCA
AGCACTGCAAGCGGCACACGGGGATTAAAGATTTCATGTGTGAATTGTGTGGGAAGACATTCAGCGAGAG
GAACACCATGGAGACCCACAAGCTCATCCACACAGTGGGCAAGCAGTGGACGTGCTCCGTGTGCGACAAG
AAGTACGTGACCGAGTACATGCTGCAGAAGCACGTTCAGCTCACACACGACAAGGTGGAGGCGCAGAGCT
GCCAGCTGTGCGGGACCAAGGTGTCCACCAGGGCCTCCATGAGCCGACACATGCGGCGCAAGCACCCCGA
GGTGCTCGCGGTGAGGATCGATGACCTGGACCACCTCCCGGAGACCACCACCATCGACGCCTCCTCCATT
GGCATCGTCCAGCCTGAGCTGACTCTGGAGCAGGAGGATTTGGCCGAAGGGAAGCACGGGAAAGCTGCCA
AGCGAAGTCACAAGAGAAAGCAGAAGCCAGAAGAGGAGGCGGGTGCTCCGGTGCCCGAGGACGCCACCTT
CAGCGAATACTCAGAGAAAGAGACGGAGTTCACAGGCAGTGTAGGCGACGAGACCAATTCCGCAGTACAG
AGCATTCAGCAGGTAGTGGTGACCCTGGGTGACCCAAATGTGACCACACCATCGAGCTCAGTCGGCTTAA
CCAACATCACCGTGACCCCCATCACCACTGCGGCCGCGACTCAGTTTACCAATCTCCAGCCGGTGGCCGT
GGGGCACCTTACCACCCCTGAACGCCAGTTACAGCTGGACAACTCAATCCTGACCGTGACCTTTGATACC
GTCAGCGGCTCTGCCATGTTGCACAACCGCCAAAATGACGTCCAGATCCACCCCCAGCCGGAAGCCTCGA
ACCCACAGTCTGTGGCCCATTTCATCAACCTGACGACCCTGGTCAACTCCATCACGCCCCTGGGGAGCCA
GCTTAGTGACCAGCACCCGCTCACGTGGCGGGCAGTGCCCCAGACTGACGTCTTGCCACCCTCGCAGCCG
CAGGCACCCCCACAGCAGGCGGCCCAGCCCCAGGTGCAGGCGGAGCAGCAGCAGCAGCAGATGTACAGCT
ACTAGTAATGAACTAGTCCGTAACTTGAAAGTATTTCGATTTCTTGGCTTTATATATCTTGTGGAAAGGA
CGAACGAGCCCTGCGATGTCGAGTATA
