>Addgene plasmid #143724 | TFORF0682 | depositor partial sequence | sequence record 283303 | Barcode
ACGAGCCCTGCGATGTCGAGTATA
